Addgene plasmid #161655: IDG_PLLP_OE_1
Purpose: Overexpresses PLLP
Depositing lab: Mike McManus. Depositing organization: University of California, San Francisco (UCSF).
Backbone
  Vector backbone: pLX304
  Vector type: Mammalian Expression
  Selectable markers: Blasticidin
Growth in bacteria
  Bacterial resistance: Ampicillin, 100 μg/mL
  Growth temperature: 30°C
  Growth strain: NEB Stable
  Copy number: Low Copy
Gene/Insert
  Gene/Insert name: PLLP
  Species: H. sapiens (human)
  Entrez Gene: PLLP (a.k.a. PMLP, TM4SF11)
  Tag / fusion protein: V5 (C terminal on backbone)
  Cloning method: Gateway Cloning
Terms and licenses: Academic/Nonprofit Terms; Industry Terms: Not Available to Industry
How to cite: IDG_PLLP_OE_1 was a gift from Mike McManus (Addgene plasmid # 161655 ; http://n2t.net/addgene:161655 ; RRID:Addgene_161655)
