[The description below was written by a language model from this plasmid's Addgene catalogue record and pLannotate feature annotations shown in this document.]
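Description:
IDG_PLLP_OE_1 is a mammalian overexpression construct for human PLLP (plasmolipin, also known as PMLP or TM4SF11), built in the pLX304 backbone by Gateway cloning. Although catalogued simply as a mammalian expression vector, the feature table shows a third-generation, self-inactivating HIV-1 lentiviral transfer architecture. An RSV promoter drives a truncated 5' LTR, followed by the Ψ packaging signal with a gag fragment, the Rev response element for Rev-dependent export of the genomic RNA, a cPPT/CTS element, and a ΔU3 3' LTR that inactivates LTR promoter activity after integration. An SV40 poly(A) signal and SV40 origin lie downstream of the 3' LTR.

Within the proviral region there are two expression units. A human PGK promoter drives blasticidin S deaminase (BSD), allowing blasticidin selection of transduced or transfected cells. Downstream, the CMV immediate early enhancer and promoter drive the PLLP coding sequence, which is flanked by attB1 and attB2 sites left by the Gateway recombination. The attB2 site is followed by a backbone-encoded V5 epitope, recorded as a C-terminal tag that allows detection of the protein with anti-V5 antibodies. A WPRE after the cassette enhances transcript stability and expression.

In bacteria the plasmid is maintained through a ColE1/pUC-type origin and selected with ampicillin via β-lactamase. An f1 origin and residual lac, T7 and T3 elements are also present. The record lists it as low copy and grown in a recombination-deficient stable strain, consistent with the repeated LTR sequences. The stated purpose is PLLP overexpression, for example to study this protein, which is annotated as apparently involved in myelination.
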