Features (pLannotate 1.2.2; 32 found; start..end, strand, type, name):
      1..304     +  enhancer       CMV enhancer: human cytomegalovirus immediate early enhancer
    305..508     +  promoter       CMV promoter: human cytomegalovirus (CMV) immediate early promoter
    532..549     +  protein_bind   attB1 (fragment): mutant version of attB; core recombination site for the Gateway® BP reaction BP Clonase™
    555..1100    +  CDS            PLLP: PLLP_HUMAN - Also known as PMLP, TM4SF11. Experimental evidence at protein level: Swiss-Prot protein existence level 1. Appears to be involved in myelination. Could also participate in ion transport events as addition of plasmolipin to lipid bilayers induces the formation of ion channels, which are voltage-dependent and K(+)-selective (By similarity). From Homo sapiens (Human).
   1102..1126    -  protein_bind   attB2: mutant version of attB; recombination site for the Gateway® BP reaction BP Clonase™
   1128..1169    +  CDS            V5 tag: epitope tag from simian virus 5
   1211..1799    +  misc_feature   WPRE: woodchuck hepatitis virus posttranscriptional regulatory element
   1850..1869    +  misc_feature   cPPT/CTS (fragment): central polypurine tract and central termination sequence of HIV-1
   1871..2104    +  LTR            3' LTR (ΔU3): self-inactivating 3' long terminal repeat (LTR) from HIV-1
   2182..2303    +  polyA_signal   SV40 poly(A) signal: SV40 polyadenylation signal
   2343..2478    +  rep_origin     SV40 ori: SV40 origin of replication
   2499..2517    -  promoter       T7 promoter: promoter for bacteriophage T7 RNA polymerase
   2525..2680    +  CDS            lacZα (fragment): LacZα fragment of β-galactosidase; lacZ fragment
   2685..3113    +  rep_origin     f1 ori (sequence partly withheld): f1 bacteriophage origin of replication; arrow indicates direction of (+) strand synthesis
   3166..3270    +  promoter       AmpR promoter: bla
   3271..4131    +  CDS            AmpR: β-lactamase; bla; confers resistance to ampicillin, carbenicillin, and related antibiotics
   4302..4890    +  rep_origin     ori: high-copy-number ColE1/pMB1/pBR322/pUC origin of replication
   5073..5165    +  CDS            lacI (fragment): lac repressor; lacI; The lac repressor binds to the lac operator to inhibit transcription in E. coli. This inhibition can be relieved by adding lactose or isopropyl-β-D-thiogalactopyranoside (IPTG).
   5178..5199    +  protein_bind   CAP binding site: CAP binding activates transcription in the presence of cAMP. E. coli catabolite activator protein
   5214..5244    +  promoter       lac promoter: promoter for the E. coli lac operon
   5252..5268    +  protein_bind   lac operator: The lac repressor binds to the lac operator to inhibit transcription in E. coli. This inhibition can be relieved by adding lactose or isopropyl-β-D-thiogalactopyranoside (IPTG). lac repressor encoded by lacI
   5313..5331    +  promoter       T3 promoter: promoter for bacteriophage T3 RNA polymerase
   5359..5585    +  promoter       RSV promoter: Rous sarcoma virus enhancer/promoter
   5586..5766    +  LTR            5' LTR (truncated): truncated 5' long terminal repeat (LTR) from HIV-1
   5813..5938    +  misc_feature   HIV-1 Ψ: packaging signal of human immunodeficiency virus type 1
   5922..6285    +  CDS            HIV-1 gag (fragment): gag protein from human immunodeficiency virus 1; gag
   6431..6664    +  misc_feature   RRE: The Rev response element (RRE) of HIV-1 allows for Rev-dependent mRNA export from the nucleus to the cytoplasm.
   7041..7067    +  CDS            Rev (fragment): human immunodeficiency virus 1 (HIV-1) Rev protein; rev; enhances nuclear export of unspliced and incompletely spliced viral mRNAs
   7068..7568    +  promoter       hPGK promoter: human phosphoglycerate kinase 1 promoter
   7580..7975    +  CDS            BSD: blasticidin S deaminase; Aspergillus terreus BSD; confers resistance to blasticidin
   8035..8152    +  misc_feature   cPPT/CTS: central polypurine tract and central termination sequence of HIV-1
   8211..8268    +  enhancer       CMV enhancer (fragment): human cytomegalovirus immediate early enhancer
>Addgene plasmid #161655 | IDG_PLLP_OE_1 | addgene full sequence | sequence record 319636 | Addgene NGS Result
CGTTACATAACTTACGGTAAATGGCCCGCCTGGCTGACCGCCCAACGACCCCCGCCCATTGACGTCAATA
ATGACGTATGTTCCCATAGTAACGCCAATAGGGACTTTCCATTGACGTCAATGGGTGGAGTATTTACGGT
AAACTGCCCACTTGGCAGTACATCAAGTGTATCATATGCCAAGTACGCCCCCTATTGACGTCAATGACGG
TAAATGGCCCGCCTGGCATTATGCCCAGTACATGACCTTATGGGACTTTCCTACTTGGCAGTACATCTAC
GTATTAGTCATCGCTATTACCATGGTGATGCGGTTTTGGCAGTACATCAATGGGCGTGGATAGCGGTTTG
ACTCACGGGGATTTCCAAGTCTCCACCCCATTGACGTCAATGGGAGTTTGTTTTGGCACCAAAATCAACG
GGACTTTCCAAAATGTCGTAACAACTCCGCCCCATTGACGCAAATGGGCGGTAGGCGTGTACGGTGGGAG
GTCTATATAAGCAGAGCTCTCTGGCTAACTGTCGGGATCAACAAGTTTGTACAAAAAAGTTAGCATGGCC
GAGTTCCCGTCGAAAGTTAGCACGCGGACCAGCAGTCCTGCGCAGGGCGCCGAAGCCTCGGTGTCGGCGC
TGCGCCCGGACCTGGGCTTCGTGCGCTCCCGCCTCGGGGCGCTCATGCTGCTGCAGCTGGTGCTGGGGCT
GCTGGTGTGGGCGCTGATTGCGGACACCCCGTACCACCTGTATCCGGCCTATGGCTGGGTGATGTTCGTC
GCTGTCTTCCTCTGGCTGGTGACAATCGTCCTCTTCAACCTCTACCTGTTTCAGCTGCACATGAAGTTGT
ACATGGTTCCCTGGCCACTGGTGTTAATGATCTTTAACATCAGCGCCACCGTTCTCTACATCACCGCCTT
CATCGCCTGCTCTGCGGCAGTTGACCTGACATCCCTGAGGGGCACCCGGCCTTATAACCAGCGCGCGGCT
GCCTCGTTCTTTGCGTGTTTGGTGATGATCGCCTATGGAGTGAGTGCCTTCTTCAGCTACCAGGCCTGGC
GAGGAGTAGGCAGCAATGCGGCCACCAGTCAGATGGCTGGCGGCTATGCCTACCCAACTTTCTTGTACAA
AGTGGTTGGTAAGCCTATCCCTAACCCTCTCCTCGGTCTCGATTCTACGTAGTAATGAGCTAGCGCTAAC
CGGTGGCGCGTTAAGTCGACAATCAACCTCTGGATTACAAAATTTGTGAAAGATTGACTGGTATTCTTAA
CTATGTTGCTCCTTTTACGCTATGTGGATACGCTGCTTTAATGCCTTTGTATCATGCTATTGCTTCCCGT
ATGGCTTTCATTTTCTCCTCCTTGTATAAATCCTGGTTGCTGTCTCTTTATGAGGAGTTGTGGCCCGTTG
TCAGGCAACGTGGCGTGGTGTGCACTGTGTTTGCTGACGCAACCCCCACTGGTTGGGGCATTGCCACCAC
CTGTCAGCTCCTTTCCGGGACTTTCGCTTTCCCCCTCCCTATTGCCACGGCGGAACTCATCGCCGCCTGC
CTTGCCCGCTGCTGGACAGGGGCTCGGCTGTTGGGCACTGACAATTCCGTGGTGTTGTCGGGGAAATCAT
CGTCCTTTCCTTGGCTGCTCGCCTGTGTTGCCACCTGGATTCTGCGCGGGACGTCCTTCTGCTACGTCCC
TTCGGCCCTCAATCCAGCGGACCTTCCTTCCCGCGGCCTGCTGCCGGCTCTGCGGCCTCTTCCGCGTCTT
CGCCTTCGCCCTCAGACGAGTCGGATCTCCCTTTGGGCCGCCTCCCCGCGTCGACTTTAAGACCAATGAC
TTACAAGGCAGCTGTAGATCTTAGCCACTTTTTAAAAGAAAAGGGGGGACTGGAAGGGCTAATTCACTCC
CAACGAAGACAAGATCTGCTTTTTGCTTGTACTGGGTCTCTCTGGTTAGACCAGATCTGAGCCTGGGAGC
TCTCTGGCTAACTAGGGAACCCACTGCTTAAGCCTCAATAAAGCTTGCCTTGAGTGCTTCAAGTAGTGTG
TGCCCGTCTGTTGTGTGACTCTGGTAACTAGAGATCCCTCAGACCCTTTTAGTCAGTGTGGAAAATCTCT
AGCAGTACGTATAGTAGTTCATGTCATCTTATTATTCAGTATTTATAACTTGCAAAGAAATGAATATCAG
AGAGTGAGAGGAACTTGTTTATTGCAGCTTATAATGGTTACAAATAAAGCAATAGCATCACAAATTTCAC
AAATAAAGCATTTTTTTCACTGCATTCTAGTTGTGGTTTGTCCAAACTCATCAATGTATCTTATCATGTC
TGGCTCTAGCTATCCCGCCCCTAACTCCGCCCATCCCGCCCCTAACTCCGCCCAGTTCCGCCCATTCTCC
GCCCCATGGCTGACTAATTTTTTTTATTTATGCAGAGGCCGAGGCCGCCTCGGCCTCTGAGCTATTCCAG
AAGTAGTGAGGAGGCTTTTTTGGAGGCCTAGGGACGTACCCAATTCGCCCTATAGTGAGTCGTATTACGC
GCGCTCACTGGCCGTCGTTTTACAACGTCGTGACTGGGAAAACCCTGGCGTTACCCAACTTAATCGCCTT
GCAGCACATCCCCCTTTCGCCAGCTGGCGTAATAGCGAAGAGGCCCGCACCGATCGCCCTTCCCAACAGT
TGCGCAGCCTGAATGGCGAATGGG
[124 nt withheld, positions 2685-2808]
C
[91 nt withheld, positions 2810-2900]
A
[49 nt withheld, positions 2902-2950]
CCTTTGACGTTGGAGTCCACGTTCTTT
[37 nt withheld, positions 2978-3014]
ACCCTATCTCGGTCTATTCTTTTGATTTATAAGGGATTTTGCCGATTTCGGCCTATTGGTTAAAAAATGA
GCTGATTTAACAAAAATTTAACGCGAATTTTAACAAAATATTAACGCTTACAATTTAGGTGGCACTTTTC
GGGGAAATGTGCGCGGAACCCCTATTTGTTTATTTTTCTAAATACATTCAAATATGTATCCGCTCATGAG
ACAATAACCCTGATAAATGCTTCAATAATATTGAAAAAGGAAGAGTATGAGTATTCAACATTTCCGTGTC
GCCCTTATTCCCTTTTTTGCGGCATTTTGCCTTCCTGTTTTTGCTCACCCAGAAACGCTGGTGAAAGTAA
AAGATGCTGAAGATCAGTTGGGTGCACGAGTGGGTTACATCGAACTGGATCTCAACAGCGGTAAGATCCT
TGAGAGTTTTCGCCCCGAAGAACGTTTTCCAATGATGAGCACTTTTAAAGTTCTGCTATGTGGCGCGGTA
TTATCCCGTATTGACGCCGGGCAAGAGCAACTCGGTCGCCGCATACACTATTCTCAGAATGACTTGGTTG
AGTACTCACCAGTCACAGAAAAGCATCTTACGGATGGCATGACAGTAAGAGAATTATGCAGTGCTGCCAT
AACCATGAGTGATAACACTGCGGCCAACTTACTTCTGACAACGATCGGAGGACCGAAGGAGCTAACCGCT
TTTTTGCACAACATGGGGGATCATGTAACTCGCCTTGATCGTTGGGAACCGGAGCTGAATGAAGCCATAC
CAAACGACGAGCGTGACACCACGATGCCTGTAGCAATGGCAACAACGTTGCGCAAACTATTAACTGGCGA
ACTACTTACTCTAGCTTCCCGGCAACAATTAATAGACTGGATGGAGGCGGATAAAGTTGCAGGACCACTT
CTGCGCTCGGCCCTTCCGGCTGGCTGGTTTATTGCTGATAAATCTGGAGCCGGTGAGCGTGGGTCTCGCG
GTATCATTGCAGCACTGGGGCCAGATGGTAAGCCCTCCCGTATCGTAGTTATCTACACGACGGGGAGTCA
GGCAACTATGGATGAACGAAATAGACAGATCGCTGAGATAGGTGCCTCACTGATTAAGCATTGGTAACTG
TCAGACCAAGTTTACTCATATATACTTTAGATTGATTTAAAACTTCATTTTTAATTTAAAAGGATCTAGG
TGAAGATCCTTTTTGATAATCTCATGACCAAAATCCCTTAACGTGAGTTTTCGTTCCACTGAGCGTCAGA
CCCCGTAGAAAAGATCAAAGGATCTTCTTGAGATCCTTTTTTTCTGCGCGTAATCTGCTGCTTGCAAACA
AAAAAACCACCGCTACCAGCGGTGGTTTGTTTGCCGGATCAAGAGCTACCAACTCTTTTTCCGAAGGTAA
CTGGCTTCAGCAGAGCGCAGATACCAAATACTGTTCTTCTAGTGTAGCCGTAGTTAGGCCACCACTTCAA
GAACTCTGTAGCACCGCCTACATACCTCGCTCTGCTAATCCTGTTACCAGTGGCTGCTGCCAGTGGCGAT
AAGTCGTGTCTTACCGGGTTGGACTCAAGACGATAGTTACCGGATAAGGCGCAGCGGTCGGGCTGAACGG
GGGGTTCGTGCACACAGCCCAGCTTGGAGCGAACGACCTACACCGAACTGAGATACCTACAGCGTGAGCT
ATGAGAAAGCGCCACGCTTCCCGAAGGGAGAAAGGCGGACAGGTATCCGGTAAGCGGCAGGGTCGGAACA
GGAGAGCGCACGAGGGAGCTTCCAGGGGGAAACGCCTGGTATCTTTATAGTCCTGTCGGGTTTCGCCACC
TCTGACTTGAGCGTCGATTTTTGTGATGCTCGTCAGGGGGGCGGAGCCTATGGAAAAACGCCAGCAACGC
GGCCTTTTTACGGTTCCTGGCCTTTTGCTGGCCTTTTGCTCACATGTTCTTTCCTGCGTTATCCCCTGAT
TCTGTGGATAACCGTATTACCGCCTTTGAGTGAGCTGATACCGCTCGCCGCAGCCGAACGACCGAGCGCA
GCGAGTCAGTGAGCGAGGAAGCGGAAGAGCGCCCAATACGCAAACCGCCTCTCCCCGCGCGTTGGCCGAT
TCATTAATGCAGCTGGCACGACAGGTTTCCCGACTGGAAAGCGGGCAGTGAGCGCAACGCAATTAATGTG
AGTTAGCTCACTCATTAGGCACCCCAGGCTTTACACTTTATGCTTCCGGCTCGTATGTTGTGTGGAATTG
TGAGCGGATAACAATTTCACACAGGAAACAGCTATGACCATGATTACGCCAAGCGCGCAATTAACCCTCA
CTAAAGGGAACAAAAGCTGGAGCTGCAAGCTTAATGTAGTCTTATGCAATACTCTTGTAGTCTTGCAACA
TGGTAACGATGAGTTAGCAACATGCCTTACAAGGAGAGAAAAAGCACCGTGCATGCCGATTGGTGGAAGT
AAGGTGGTACGATCGTGCCTTATTAGGAAGGCAACAGACGGGTCTGACATGGATTGGACGAACCACTGAA
TTGCCGCATTGCAGAGATATTGTATTTAAGTGCCTAGCTCGATACATAAACGGGTCTCTCTGGTTAGACC
AGATCTGAGCCTGGGAGCTCTCTGGCTAACTAGGGAACCCACTGCTTAAGCCTCAATAAAGCTTGCCTTG
AGTGCTTCAAGTAGTGTGTGCCCGTCTGTTGTGTGACTCTGGTAACTAGAGATCCCTCAGACCCTTTTAG
TCAGTGTGGAAAATCTCTAGCAGTGGCGCCCGAACAGGGACTTGAAAGCGAAAGGGAAACCAGAGGAGCT
CTCTCGACGCAGGACTCGGCTTGCTGAAGCGCGCACGGCAAGAGGCGAGGGGCGGCGACTGGTGAGTACG
CCAAAAATTTTGACTAGCGGAGGCTAGAAGGAGAGAGATGGGTGCGAGAGCGTCAGTATTAAGCGGGGGA
GAATTAGATCGCGATGGGAAAAAATTCGGTTAAGGCCAGGGGGAAAGAAAAAATATAAATTAAAACATAT
AGTATGGGCAAGCAGGGAGCTAGAACGATTCGCAGTTAATCCTGGCCTGTTAGAAACATCAGAAGGCTGT
AGACAAATACTGGGACAGCTACAACCATCCCTTCAGACAGGATCAGAAGAACTTAGATCATTATATAATA
CAGTAGCAACCCTCTATTGTGTGCATCAAAGGATAGAGATAAAAGACACCAAGGAAGCTTTAGACAAGAT
AGAGGAAGAGCAAAACAAAAGTAAGACCACCGCACAGCAAGCGGCCGCTGATCTTCAGACCTGGAGGAGG
AGATATGAGGGACAATTGGAGAAGTGAATTATATAAATATAAAGTAGTAAAAATTGAACCATTAGGAGTA
GCACCCACCAAGGCAAAGAGAAGAGTGGTGCAGAGAGAAAAAAGAGCAGTGGGAATAGGAGCTTTGTTCC
TTGGGTTCTTGGGAGCAGCAGGAAGCACTATGGGCGCAGCGTCAATGACGCTGACGGTACAGGCCAGACA
ATTATTGTCTGGTATAGTGCAGCAGCAGAACAATTTGCTGAGGGCTATTGAGGCGCAACAGCATCTGTTG
CAACTCACAGTCTGGGGCATCAAGCAGCTCCAGGCAAGAATCCTGGCTGTGGAAAGATACCTAAAGGATC
AACAGCTCCTGGGGATTTGGGGTTGCTCTGGAAAACTCATTTGCACCACTGCTGTGCCTTGGAATGCTAG
TTGGAGTAATAAATCTCTGGAACAGATTTGGAATCACACGACCTGGATGGAGTGGGACAGAGAAATTAAC
AATTACACAAGCTTAATACACTCCTTAATTGAAGAATCGCAAAACCAGCAAGAAAAGAATGAACAAGAAT
TATTGGAATTAGATAAATGGGCAAGTTTGTGGAATTGGTTTAACATAACAAATTGGCTGTGGTATATAAA
ATTATTCATAATGATAGTAGGAGGCTTGGTAGGTTTAAGAATAGTTTTTGCTGTACTTTCTATAGTGAAT
AGAGTTAGGCAGGGATATTCACCATTATCGTTTCAGACCCACCTCCCAACCCCGAGGGGACCCTTGCGCC
TTTTCCAAGGCAGCCCTGGGTTTGCGCAGGGACGCGGCTGCTCTGGGCGTGGTTCCGGGAAACGCAGCGG
CGCCGACCCTGGGTCTCGCACATTCTTCACGTCCGTTCGCAGCGTCACCCGGATCTTCGCCGCTACCCTT
GTGGGCCCCCCGGCGACGCTTCCTGCTCCGCCCCTAAGTCGGGAAGGTTCCTTGCGGTTCGCGGCGTGCC
GGACGTGACAAACGGAAGCCGCACGTCTCACTAGTACCCTCGCAGACGGACAGCGCCAGGGAGCAATGGC
AGCGCGCCGACCGCGATGGGCTGTGGCCAATAGCGGCTGCTCAGCAGGGCGCGCCGAGAGCAGCGGCCGG
GAAGGGGCGGTGCGGGAGGCGGGGTGTGGGGCGGTAGTGTGGGCCCTGTTCCTGCCCGCGCGGTGTTCCG
CATTCTGCAAGCCTCCGGAGCGCACGTCGGCAGTCGGCTCCCTCGTTGACCGAATCACCGACCTCTCTCC
CCAGGGGGTACCACCATGGCCAAGCCTTTGTCTCAAGAAGAATCCACCCTCATTGAAAGAGCAACGGCTA
CAATCAACAGCATCCCCATCTCTGAAGACTACAGCGTCGCCAGCGCAGCTCTCTCTAGCGACGGCCGCAT
CTTCACTGGTGTCAATGTATATCATTTTACTGGGGGACCTTGTGCAGAACTCGTGGTGCTGGGCACTGCT
GCTGCTGCGGCAGCTGGCAACCTGACTTGTATCGTCGCGATCGGAAATGAGAACAGGGGCATCTTGAGCC
CCTGCGGACGGTGCCGACAGGTGCTTCTCGATCTGCATCCTGGGATCAAAGCCATAGTGAAGGACAGTGA
TGGACAGCCGACGGCAGTTGGGATTCGTGAATTGCTGCCCTCTGGTTATGTGTGGGAGGGCCTGCAGCTG
CAGTAGTAAGAATTCTAGATCTTGAGACAAATGGCAGTATTCATCCACAATTTTAAAAGAAAAGGGGGGA
TTGGGGGGTACAGTGCAGGGGAAAGAATAGTAGACATAATAGCAACAGACATACAAACTAAAGAATTACA
AAAACAAATTACAAAAATTCAAAATTTTCGGGTTTATTACAGGGACAGCAGAGATCCACTTTGGCGCCGG
CTCGAGGGGGCCCGGGGTTATTAATAGTAATCAATTACGGGGTCATTAGTTCATAGCCCATATATGGAGT
TCCG
