>Addgene plasmid #161655 | IDG_PLLP_OE_1 | depositor partial sequence | sequence record 313354 | Partial Sequence
ATGGCCGAGTTCCCGTCGAAAGTTAGCACGCGGACCAGCAGTCCTGCGCAGGGCGCCGAAGCCTCGGTGT
CGGCGCTGCGCCCGGACCTGGGCTTCGTGCGCTCCCGCCTCGGGGCGCTCATGCTGCTGCAGCTGGTGCT
GGGGCTGCTGGTGTGGGCGCTGATTGCGGACACCCCGTACCACCTGTATCCGGCCTATGGCTGGGTGATG
TTCGTCGCTGTCTTCCTCTGGCTGGTGACAATCGTCCTCTTCAACCTCTACCTGTTTCAGCTGCACATGA
AGTTGTACATGGTTCCCTGGCCACTGGTGTTAATGATCTTTAACATCAGCGCCACCGTTCTCTACATCAC
CGCCTTCATCGCCTGCTCTGCGGCAGTTGACCTGACATCCCTGAGGGGCACCCGGCCTTATAACCAGCGC
GCGGCTGCCTCGTTCTTTGCGTGTTTGGTGATGATCGCCTATGGAGTGAGTGCCTTCTTCAGCTACCAGG
CCTGGCGAGGAGTAGGCAGCAATGCGGCCACCAGTCAGATGGCTGGCGGCTATGCCTACCCAACTTTCTT
GTACAAAGTGGTTGGTAAGCCTATCCCTAACCCTCTCCTCGGTCTCGATTCTACGTAG
